Addgene plasmid #81165: pETconNK-LGK
Purpose: pETconNK with levoglucosan kinase
Depositing lab: Timothy Whitehead. Depositing organization: Michigan State University. Publication: Trade-offs between enzyme fitness and solubility illuminated by deep mutational scanning. Klesmith JR, Bacik JP, Wrenbeck EE, Michalczyk R, Whitehead TA. Proc Natl Acad Sci U S A. 2017 Feb 14. pii: 201614437. doi: 10.1073/pnas.1614437114. PubMed 28196882.
Backbone
  Vector backbone: pETconNK
  Backbone size w/o insert (bp): 6109
  Total vector size (bp): 7423
  Modifications to backbone: Starting with pETcon the ampicillin resistance gene was swapped with kanamycin with the BbvCI nicking site 3' of the KanR gene. The nicking sequence CCTCAGCAA is on the coding strand.
  Vector type: Bacterial Expression, Yeast Expression
  Selectable markers: TRP1
Growth in bacteria
  Bacterial resistance: Kanamycin, 50 μg/mL
  Growth temperature: 37°C
  Growth strain: DH5alpha
  Copy number: High Copy
Gene/Insert
  Gene/Insert name: Levoglucosan kinase wild-type (alt name: B3VI55_LIPST)
  Species: Synthetic; Lipomyces starkeyi
  Insert size (bp): 1317
  GenBank ID: ACE79748.1 EU751287.1
  Promoter: GAL1
  Tag / fusion protein: c-myc (C terminal on backbone)
  Cloning method: Restriction Enzyme; 5′ cloning site NdeI (not destroyed); 3′ cloning site XhoI (not destroyed)
  Sequencing primers: 5′ GGACAATAGCTCGACGATTGAAGGTAGATACCCATA; 3′ TAATACGACTCACTATAGG
Terms and licenses: Academic/Nonprofit Terms; Industry Terms: Not Available to Industry
How to cite: pETconNK-LGK was a gift from Timothy Whitehead (Addgene plasmid # 81165 ; http://n2t.net/addgene:81165 ; RRID:Addgene_81165)
