[The description below was written by a language model from this plasmid's Addgene catalogue record and pLannotate feature annotations shown in this document.]
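Description:
pETconNK-LGK is a yeast surface display shuttle plasmid of about 7.4 kb that carries wild-type levoglucosan kinase from Lipomyces starkeyi as a synthetic 1,317 bp insert. The pETconNK backbone derives from pETcon. Its ampicillin resistance gene was replaced by a kanamycin resistance gene (aph(3')-Ia, still driven by the bla promoter), and a BbvCI nicking site was placed just 3' of KanR. In E. coli the plasmid replicates at high copy from a ColE1/pUC-type origin under kanamycin selection. In Saccharomyces cerevisiae it is maintained as a low-copy centromeric plasmid through CEN/ARS and selected with the TRP1 auxotrophic marker. An f1 origin is also present, which permits single-stranded DNA production. Leftover lac promoter/operator, lacZα, lacI, rop and bom fragments are remnants of the parental vectors.

The expression cassette is driven by the galactose-inducible GAL1 promoter, followed by the AGA2 coding sequence. The kinase gene was cloned between retained NdeI and XhoI sites. The feature table does not annotate the insert itself, but the unannotated region between AGA2 and the c-Myc epitope matches its expected position. The arrangement implies an Aga2p–LGK–Myc fusion: Aga2p pairs with cell-wall-anchored Aga1p to tether the enzyme to the yeast surface, and the C-terminal Myc tag allows display of full-length protein to be detected. Flanking T3 and T7 promoter sequences provide convenient priming sites.

The associated publication concerns deep mutational scanning of trade-offs between enzyme fitness and solubility. This fits use of the plasmid as a wild-type template for building mutant libraries, with the nicking site probably supporting nicking-based mutagenesis, and for reading out surface display level, though the record does not spell out these uses.
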