Features (pLannotate 1.2.2; 20 found; start..end, strand, type, name):
      2..18      +  protein_bind   lac operator: The lac repressor binds to the lac operator to inhibit transcription in E. coli. This inhibition can be relieved by adding lactose or isopropyl-β-D-thiogalactopyranoside (IPTG). lac repressor encoded by lacI
     63..81      +  promoter       T3 promoter: promoter for bacteriophage T3 RNA polymerase
    315..756     +  promoter       GAL1 promoter: S. cerevisiae GAL1; inducible promoter, regulated by Gal4
    803..1063    +  CDS            AGA2: AGA2_YEAST - Experimental evidence at protein level: Swiss-Prot protein existence level 1. Receptor binding subunit of the a-agglutinin heterodimer. S.cerevisiae a and alpha cells express the complementary cell surface glycoproteins a-agglutinin and alpha-agglutinin, respectively, which interact with one another to promote cellular aggregation during mating. From Saccharomyces cerevisiae (strain ATCC 204508 / S288c) (Baker's yeast).
   2525..2551    +  CDS            Myc (fragment): Myc (human c-Myc proto-oncogene) epitope tag
   2881..2899    -  promoter       T7 promoter: promoter for bacteriophage T7 RNA polymerase
   2902..3059    +  CDS            lacZα (fragment): LacZα fragment of β-galactosidase; lacZ fragment
   3063..3491    +  rep_origin     f1 ori (sequence partly withheld): f1 bacteriophage origin of replication; arrow indicates direction of (+) strand synthesis
   3519..3570    -  misc_feature   bom (fragment): basis of mobility region from pBR322
   3621..4295    -  CDS            TRP1: phosphoribosylanthranilate isomerase, required for tryptophan biosynthesis; S. cerevisiae TRP1; yeast auxotrophic marker
   4296..4443    -  promoter       TRP1 promoter: S. cerevisiae TRP1
   4581..4630    -  misc_feature   bom (fragment): basis of mobility region from pBR322
   4732..4767    -  CDS            rop (fragment): Rop protein, which maintains plasmids at low copy number; rop
   4835..5338    -  misc_feature   CEN/ARS: S. cerevisiae CEN6 centromere fused to an autonomously replicating sequence
   5375..5479    +  promoter       AmpR promoter: bla
   5480..6295    +  CDS            KanR: aminoglycoside phosphotransferase; aph(3')-Ia; confers resistance to kanamycin in bacteria or G418 (Geneticin®) in eukaryotes
   6475..7063    +  rep_origin     ori: high-copy-number ColE1/pMB1/pBR322/pUC origin of replication
   7246..7338    +  CDS            lacI (fragment): lac repressor; lacI; The lac repressor binds to the lac operator to inhibit transcription in E. coli. This inhibition can be relieved by adding lactose or isopropyl-β-D-thiogalactopyranoside (IPTG).
   7351..7372    +  protein_bind   CAP binding site: CAP binding activates transcription in the presence of cAMP. E. coli catabolite activator protein
   7387..7417    +  promoter       lac promoter: promoter for the E. coli lac operon
>Addgene plasmid #81165 | pETconNK-LGK | depositor full sequence | sequence record 154220 | pETconNK-LGK sequence 7423 bps
ATTGTGAGCGGATAACAATTTCACACAGGAAACAGCTATGACCATGATTACGCCAAGCTCGAAATTAACC
CTCACTAAAGGGAACAAAAGCTGGTACCAATTCCTTGAATTTTCAAAAATTCTTACTTTTTTTTTGGATG
GACGCAAAGAAGTTTAATAATCATATTACATGGCATTACCACCATATACATATCCATATCTAATCTTACT
TATATGTTGTGGAAATGTAAAGAGCCCCATTATCTTAGCCTAAAAAAACCTTCTCTTTGGAACTTTCAGT
AATACGCTTAACTGCTCATTGCTATATTGAAGTACGGATTAGAAGCCGCCGAGCGGGTGACAGCCCTCCG
AAGGAAGACTCTCCTCCGTGCGTCCTCGTCTTCACCGGTCGCGTTCCTGAAACGCAGATGTGCCTCGCGC
CGCACTGCTCCGAACAATAAAGATTCTACAATACTAGCTTTTATGGTTATGAAGAGGAAAAATTGGCAGT
AACCTGGCCCCACAAACCTTCAAATGAACGAATCAAATTAACAACCATAGGATGATAATGCGATTAGTTT
TTTAGCCTTATTTCTGGGGTAATTAATCAGCGAAGCGATGATTTTTGATCTATTAACAGATATATAAATG
CAAAAACTGCATAACCACTTTAACTAATACTTTCAACATTTTCGGTTTGTATTACTTCTTATTCAAATGT
AATAAAAGTATCAACAAAAAATTGTTAATATACCTCTATACTTTAACGTCAAGGAGAAAAAACCCCGGAT
CGAATTCCCTACTTCATACATTTTCAATTAAGATGCAGTTACTTCGCTGTTTTTCAATATTTTCTGTTAT
TGCTTCAGTTTTAGCACAGGAACTGACAACTATATGCGAGCAAATCCCCTCACCAACTTTAGAATCGACG
CCGTACTCTTTGTCAACGACTACTATTTTGGCCAACGGGAAGGCAATGCAAGGAGTTTTTGAATATTACA
AATCAGTAACGTTTGTCAGTAATTGCGGTTCTCACCCCTCAACAACTAGCAAAGGCAGCCCCATAAACAC
ACAGTATGTTTTTAAGGACAATAGCTCGACGATTGAAGGTAGATACCCATACGACGTTCCAGACTACGCT
CTGCAGGCTAGTGGTGGAGGAGGCTCTGGTGGAGGCGGTAGCGGAGGCGGAGGGTCGGCTAGCCATATGC
CGATTGCGACCTCAACGGGTGATAATGTTCTGGACTTTACGGTTCTGGGCCTGAATAGCGGTACGAGTAT
GGATGGTATTGACTGCGCACTGTGTCATTTCTATCAGAAAACCCCGGATGCTCCGATGGAATTTGAACTG
CTGGAATACGGCGAAGTTCCGCTGGCGCAGCCGATTAAACAACGTGTCATGCGCATGATCCTGGAAGATA
CCACGAGCCCGTCTGAACTGTCAGAAGTCAACGTGATTCTGGGTGAACATTTTGCGGATGCCGTCCGTCA
GTTCGCGGCCGAACGCAATGTGGATCTGTCAACCATTGACGCAATCGCTTCGCACGGCCAGACGATTTGG
CTGCTGAGTATGCCGGAAGAAGGTCAAGTGAAATCCGCCCTGACCATGGCAGAAGGCGCTATCCTGGCGA
GTCGTACGGGTATTACCTCCATCACGGATTTCCGTATTTCCGACCAGGCAGCTGGTCGTCAAGGTGCACC
GCTGATCGCATTTTTCGATGCTCTGCTGCTGCATCACCCGACCAAACTGCGCGCGTGCCAGAACATTGGC
GGTATCGCCAATGTGTGTTTTATTCCGCCGGATGTTGACGGCCGTCGCACCGATGAATATTACGATTTTG
ACACGGGTCCGGGCAACGTGTTCATCGACGCAGTGGTTCGTCATTTTACCAATGGTGAACAGGAATATGA
TAAAGACGGTGCTATGGGCAAACGCGGTAAAGTCGATCAGGAACTGGTGGATGACTTTCTGAAAATGCCG
TATTTCCAACTGGACCCGCCGAAAACCACGGGCCGTGAAGTTTTTCGCGATACCCTGGCACATGACCTGA
TTCGTCGCGCGGAAGCCAAAGGTCTGAGCCCGGATGACATCGTGGCCACCACGACCCGTATTACGGCACA
GGCTATCGTTGATCACTATCGTCGCTACGCGCCGTCACAAGAAATTGACGAAATCTTCATGTGCGGCGGT
GGCGCCTATAACCCGAATATTGTGGAATTTATCCAGCAATCGTACCCGAACACCAAAATTATGATGCTGG
ATGAAGCAGGTGTCCCGGCAGGTGCAAAAGAAGCGATTACGTTCGCCTGGCAGGGCATGGAAGCCCTGGT
TGGTCGTAGCATCCCGGTTCCGACCCGTGTCGAAACGCGCCAGCACTATGTGCTGGGCAAAGTTAGCCCG
GGTCTGAATTACCGCTCTGTGATGAAAAAAGGCATGGCATTTGGTGGCGATGCTCAGCAACTGCCGTGGG
TTTCTGAAATGATCGTGAAGAAAAAAGGCAAAGTTATCACCAACAACTGGGCGCTCGAGGGGGGCGGATC
CGAACAAAAGCTTATTTCTGAAGAGGACTTGTAATAGAGATCTGATAACAACAGTGTAGATGTAACAAAA
TCGACTTTGTTCCCACTGTACTTTTAGCTCGTACAAAATACAATATACTTTTCATTTCTCCGTAAACAAC
ATGTTTTCCCATGTAATATCCTTTTCTATTTTTCGTTCCGTTACCAACTTTACACATACTTTATATAGCT
ATTCACTTCTATACACTAAAAAACTAAGACAATTTTAATTTTGCTGCCTGCCATATTTCAATTTGTTATA
AATTCCTATAATTTATCCTATTAGTAGCTAAAAAAAGATGAATGTGAATCGAATCCTAAGAGAATTGAGC
TCCAATTCGCCCTATAGTGAGTCGTATTACAATTCACTGGCCGTCGTTTTACAACGTCGTGACTGGGAAA
ACCCTGGCGTTACCCAACTTAATCGCCTTGCAGCACATCCCCCTTTCGCCAGCTGGCGTAATAGCGAAGA
GGCCCGCACCGATCGCCTTTCCCAACAGTTGCGCAGCCTGAATGGCGAATGG
[124 nt withheld, positions 3063-3186]
C
[91 nt withheld, positions 3188-3278]
A
[49 nt withheld, positions 3280-3328]
CCTTTGACGTTGGAGTCCACGTTCTTT
[37 nt withheld, positions 3356-3392]
ACCCTATCTCGGTCTATTCTTTTGATTTATAAGGGATTTTGCCGATTTCGGCCTATTGGTTAAAAAATGA
GCTGATTTAACAAAAATTTAACGCGAATTTTAACAAAATATTAACGCTTACAATTTCCTGATGCGGTATT
TTCTCCTTACGCATCTGTGCGGTATTTCACACCGCATAGATCGGCAAGTGCACAAACAATACTTAAATAA
ATACTACTCAGTAATAACCTATTTCTTAGCATTTTTGACGAAATTTGCTATTTTGTTAGAGTCTTTTACA
CCATTTGTCTCCACACCTCCGCTTACATCAACACCAATAACGCCATTTAATCTAAGCGCATCACCAACAT
TTTCTGGCGTCAGTCCACCAGCTAACATAAAATGTAAGCTTTCGGGGCTCTCTTGCCTTCCAACCCAGTC
AGAAATCGAGTTCCAATCCAAAAGTTCACCTGTCCCACCTGCTTCTGAATCAAACAAGGGAATAAACGAA
TGAGGTTTCTGTGAAGCTGCACTGAGTAGTATGTTGCAGTCTTTTGGAAATACGAGTCTTTTAATAACTG
GCAAACCGAGGAACTCTTGGTATTCTTGCCACGACTCATCTCCATGCAGTTGGACGATATCAATGCCGTA
ATCATTGACCAGAGCCAAAACATCCTCCTTAGGTTGATTACGAAACACGCCAACCAAGTATTTCGGAGTG
CCTGAACTATTTTTATATGCTTTTACAAGACTTGAAATTTTCCTTGCAATAACCGGGTCAATTGTTCTCT
TTCTATTGGGCACACATATAATACCCAGCAAGTCAGCATCGGAATCTAGAGCACATTCTGCGGCCTCTGT
GCTCTGCAAGCCGCAAACTTTCACCAATGGACCAGAACTACCTGTGAAATTAATAACAGACATACTCCAA
GCTGCCTTTGTGTGCTTAATCACGTATACTCACGTGCTCAATAGTCACCAATGCCCTCCCTCTTGGCCCT
CTCCTTTTCTTTTTTCGACCGAATTAATTCTTAATCGGCAAAAAAAGAAAAGCTCCGGATCAAGATTGTA
CGTAAGGTGACAAGCTATTTTTCAATAAAGAATATCTTCCACTACTGCCATCTGGCGTCATAACTGCAAA
GTACACATATATTACGATGCTGTTCTATTAAATGCTTCCTATATTATATATATAGTAATGTCGTGATCTA
TGGTGCACTCTCAGTACAATCTGCTCTGATGCCGCATAGTTAAGCCAGCCCCGACACCCGCCAACACCCG
CTGACGCGCCCTGACGGGCTTGTCTGCTCCCGGCATCCGCTTACAGACAAGCTGTGACCGTCTCCGGGAG
CTGCATGTGTCAGAGGTTTTCACCGTCATCACCGAAACGCGCGAGACGAAAGGGCCTCGTGATACGCCTA
TTTTTATAGGTTAATGTCATGATAATAATGGTTTCTTAGACGGATCGCTTGCCTGTAACTTACACGCGCC
TCGTATCTTTTAATGATGGAATAATTTGGGAATTTACTCTGTGTTTATTTATTTTTATGTTTTGTATTTG
GATTTTAGAAAGTAAATAAAGAAGGTAGAAGAGTTACGGAATGAAGAAAAAAAAATAAACAAAGGTTTAA
AAAATTTCAACAAAAAGCGTACTTTACATATATATTTATTAGACAAGAAAAGCAGATTAAATAGATATAC
ATTCGATTAACGATAAGTAAAATGTAAAATCACAGGATTTTCGTGTGTGGTCTTCTACACAGACAAGATG
AAACAATTCGGCATTAATACCTGAGAGCAGGAAGAGCAAGATAAAAGGTAGTATTTGTTGGCGATCCCCC
TAGAGTCTTTTACATCTTCGGAAAACAAAAACTATTTTTTCTTTAATTTCTTTTTTTACTTTCTATTTTT
AATTTATATATTTATATTAAAAAATTTAAATTATAATTATTTTTATAGCACGTGATGAAAAGGACCCAGG
TGGCACTTTTCGGGGAAATGTGCGCGGAACCCCTATTTGTTTATTTTTCTAAATACATTCAAATATGTAT
CCGCTCATGAGACAATAACCCTGATAAATGCTTCAATAATATTGAAAAAGGAAGAGTATGAGCCATATTC
AACGGGAAACGTCTTGCTCTAGGCCGCGATTAAATTCCAACATGGATGCTGATTTATATGGGTATAAATG
GGCTCGCGATAATGTCGGGCAATCAGGTGCGACAATCTATCGATTGTATGGGAAGCCCGATGCGCCAGAG
TTGTTTCTGAAACATGGCAAAGGTAGCGTTGCCAATGATGTTACAGATGAGATGGTCAGACTAAACTGGC
TGACGGAATTTATGCCTCTTCCGACCATCAAGCATTTTATCCGTACTCCTGATGATGCATGGTTACTCAC
CACTGCGATCCCCGGGAAAACAGCATTCCAGGTATTAGAAGAATATCCTGATTCAGGTGAAAATATTGTT
GATGCGCTGGCAGTGTTCCTGCGCCGGTTGCATTCGATTCCTGTTTGTAATTGTCCTTTTAACAGCGATC
GCGTATTTCGTCTCGCTCAGGCGCAATCACGAATGAATAACGGTTTGGTTGATGCGAGTGATTTTGATGA
CGAGCGTAATGGCTGGCCTGTTGAACAAGTCTGGAAAGAAATGCATAAACTTTTGCCATTCTCACCGGAT
TCAGTCGTCACTCATGGTGATTTCTCACTTGATAACCTTATTTTTGACGAGGGGAAATTAATAGGTTGTA
TTGATGTTGGACGAGTCGGAATCGCAGACCGATACCAGGATCTTGCCATCCTATGGAACTGCCTCGGTGA
GTTTTCTCCTTCATTACAGAAACGGCTTTTTCAAAAATATGGTATTGATAATCCTGATATGAATAAATTG
CAGTTTCATTTGATGCTCGATGAGTTTTTCTAACCTCAGCAACTGTCAGACCAAGTTTACTCATATATAC
TTTAGATTGATTTAAAACTTCATTTTTAATTTAAAAGGATCTAGGTGAAGATCCTTTTTGATAATCTCAT
GACCAAAATCCCTTAACGTGAGTTTTCGTTCCACTGAGCGTCAGACCCCGTAGAAAAGATCAAAGGATCT
TCTTGAGATCCTTTTTTTCTGCGCGTAATCTGCTGCTTGCAAACAAAAAAACCACCGCTACCAGCGGTGG
TTTGTTTGCCGGATCAAGAGCTACCAACTCTTTTTCCGAAGGTAACTGGCTTCAGCAGAGCGCAGATACC
AAATACTGTTCTTCTAGTGTAGCCGTAGTTAGGCCACCACTTCAAGAACTCTGTAGCACCGCCTACATAC
CTCGCTCTGCTAATCCTGTTACCAGTGGCTGCTGCCAGTGGCGATAAGTCGTGTCTTACCGGGTTGGACT
CAAGACGATAGTTACCGGATAAGGCGCAGCGGTCGGGCTGAACGGGGGGTTCGTGCACACAGCCCAGCTT
GGAGCGAACGACCTACACCGAACTGAGATACCTACAGCGTGAGCTATGAGAAAGCGCCACGCTTCCCGAA
GGGAGAAAGGCGGACAGGTATCCGGTAAGCGGCAGGGTCGGAACAGGAGAGCGCACGAGGGAGCTTCCAG
GGGGAAACGCCTGGTATCTTTATAGTCCTGTCGGGTTTCGCCACCTCTGACTTGAGCGTCGATTTTTGTG
ATGCTCGTCAGGGGGGCGGAGCCTATGGAAAAACGCCAGCAACGCGGCCTTTTTACGGTTCCTGGCCTTT
TGCTGGCCTTTTGCTCACATGTTCTTTCCTGCGTTATCCCCTGATTCTGTGGATAACCGTATTACCGCCT
TTGAGTGAGCTGATACCGCTCGCCGCAGCCGAACGACCGAGCGCAGCGAGTCAGTGAGCGAGGAAGCGGA
AGAGCGCCCAATACGCAAACCGCCTCTCCCCGCGCGTTGGCCGATTCATTAATGCAGCTGGCACGACAGG
TTTCCCGACTGGAAAGCGGGCAGTGAGCGCAACGCAATTAATGTGAGTTAGCTCACTCATTAGGCACCCC
AGGCTTTACACTTTATGCTTCCGGCTCGTATGTTGTGTGGA
