>Addgene plasmid #81165 | pETconNK-LGK | addgene partial sequence | sequence record 158369 | T7 5'-TAATACGACTCACTATAGGG-3'
CATTCATCTTTTTTTAGCTACTAATAGGATAAATTATAGGAATTTATAACAAATTGAAATATGGCAGGCA
GCAAAATTAAAATTGTCTTAGTTTTTTAGTGTATAGAAGTGAATAGCTATATAAAGTATGTGTAAAGTTG
GTAACGGAACGAAAAATAGAAAAGGATATTACATGGGAAAACATGTTGTTTACGGAGAAATGAAAAGTAT
ATTGTATTTTGTACGAGCTAAAAGTACAGTGGGAACAAAGTCGATTTTGTTACATCTACACTGTTGTTAT
CAGATCTCTATTACAAGTCCTCTTCAGAAATAAGCTTTTGTTCGGATCCGCCCCCCTCGAGCGCCCAGTT
GTTGGTGATAACTTTGCCTTTTTTCTTCACGATCATTTCAGAAACCCACGGCAGTTGCTGAGCATCGCCA
CCAAATGCCATGCCTTTTTTCATCACAGAGCGGTAATTCAGACCCGGGCTAACTTTGCCCAGCACATAGT
GCTGGCGCGTTTCGACACGGGTCGGAACCGGGATGCTACGACCAACCAGGGCTTCCATGCCCTGCCAGGC
GAACGTAATCGCTTCTTTTGCACCTGCCGGGACACCTGCTTCATCCAGCATCATAATTTTGGTGTTCGGG
TACGATTGCTGGATAAATTCCACAATATTCGGGTTATAGGCGCCACCGCCGCACATGAAGATTTCGTCAA
TTTCTTGTGACGGCGCGTAGCGACGATAGTGATCAACGATAGCCTGTGCCGTAATACGGGTCGTGGTGGC
CACGATGTCATCCGGGCTCAGACCTTTGGCTTCCGCGCGACGAATCAGGTCATGTGCCAGG
