>Addgene plasmid #81165 | pETconNK-LGK | addgene partial sequence | sequence record 158370 | Gal1ProF2 5'-CGAAGCGATGATTTTTGATC-3'
ACTAATACTTTCAACATTTTCGGTTTGTATTACTTCTTATTCAAATGTAATAAAAGTATCAACAAAAAAT
TGTTAATATACCTCTATACTTTAACGTCAAGGAGAAAAAACCCCGGATCGAATTCCCTACTTCATACATT
TTCAATTAAGATGCAGTTACTTCGCTGTTTTTCAATATTTTCTGTTATTGCTTCAGTTTTAGCACAGGAA
CTGACAACTATATGCGAGCAAATCCCCTCACCAACTTTAGAATCGACGCCGTACTCTTTGTCAACGACTA
CTATTTTGGCCAACGGGAAGGCAATGCAAGGAGTTTTTGAATATTACAAATCAGTAACGTTTGTCAGTAA
TTGCGGTTCTCACCCCTCAACAACTAGCAAAGGCAGCCCCATAAACACACAGTATGTTTTTAAGGACAAT
AGCTCGACGATTGAAGGTAGATACCCATACGACGTTCCAGACTACGCTCTGCAGGCTAGTGGTGGAGGAG
GCTCTGGTGGAGGCGGTAGCGGAGGCGGAGGGTCGGCTAGCCATATGCCGATTGCGACCTCAACGGGTGA
TAATGTTCTGGACTTTACGGTTCTGGGCCTGAATAGCGGTACGAGTATGGATGGTATTGACTGCGCACTG
TGTCATTTCTATCAGAAAACCCCGGATGCTCCGATGGAATTTGAACTGCTGGAATACGGCGAAGTTCCGC
TGGCGCAGCCGATTAAACAACGTGTCATGCGCATGATCCTGGAAGATACCACGAGCCCGTCTGAACTGTC
AGA
